Addgene plasmid #67762: pERB254
Purpose: Tags mitochondria with Halotag and GFP
Depositing lab: Michael Lampson. Publication: Optogenetic control of organelle transport using a photocaged chemical inducer of dimerization. Ballister ER, Ayloo S, Chenoweth DM, Lampson MA, Holzbaur EL. Curr Biol. 2015 May 18;25(10):R407-8. doi: 10.1016/j.cub.2015.03.056. PubMed 25989077.
Backbone
  Vector backbone: pEM791
  Vector type: Mammalian Expression
Growth in bacteria
  Bacterial resistance: Ampicillin, 100 μg/mL
  Growth temperature: 37°C
  Growth strain: DH5alpha
  Copy number: High Copy
Gene/Insert
  Gene/Insert name: Halo-GFP-Mito
  Species: H. sapiens (human)
  Tag / fusion protein: Halotag (N terminal on insert); GFP
Terms and licenses: Academic/Nonprofit Terms; Industry Terms: Not Available to Industry
How to cite: pERB254 was a gift from Michael Lampson (Addgene plasmid # 67762 ; http://n2t.net/addgene:67762 ; RRID:Addgene_67762)
