[The description below was written by a language model from this plasmid's Addgene catalogue record and pLannotate feature annotations shown in this document.]
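Description:
pERB254 is a 7,851-nt mammalian expression plasmid built on the pEM791 backbone that produces a mitochondrially anchored HaloTag-EGFP fusion protein (Halo-GFP-Mito). It is maintained in E. coli through a high-copy ColE1/pUC-type origin and selected with ampicillin via the β-lactamase gene and its native promoter. Remnants of a standard cloning backbone (lac promoter/operator, CAP site, T3 promoter) are also present.

The fusion is driven by a CAG-type arrangement of the CMV enhancer, the chicken β-actin promoter and the chimeric β-actin/β-globin intron, which gives strong constitutive expression in mammalian cells. The reading frame runs from HaloTag at the N-terminus through EGFP to a C-terminal fragment annotated as Listeria monocytogenes ActA, followed by rabbit β-globin 3' sequence and its polyadenylation signal. The ActA fragment presumably provides the "Mito" targeting function, since the ActA C-terminal tail is commonly used as an outer mitochondrial membrane anchor. This does not match the catalogue's human species listing, and the record does not define the targeting sequence explicitly.

Upstream of the expression unit sits a puromycin resistance gene with a bGH poly(A) signal. No promoter of its own is annotated, and it lies immediately after a lox2272 site, while a loxP site follows the expression cassette. This heterospecific lox pair suggests a design for Cre recombinase-mediated cassette exchange into a pre-engineered genomic locus, where integration would activate puromycin selection, although the record does not say so.

The associated work concerns optogenetic control of organelle transport with a photocaged chemical dimerizer. There, surface-displayed HaloTag would covalently capture a chloroalkane-bearing ligand, and GFP would mark the mitochondria for imaging.
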