Features (pLannotate 1.2.2; 25 found; start..end, strand, type, name):
     52..100     +  polyA_signal   HSV TK poly(A) signal: herpes simplex virus thymidine kinase polyadenylation signal (Cole and Stacy, 1985)
    191..207     -  polyA_signal   bGH poly(A) signal (fragment): bovine growth hormone polyadenylation signal
    312..345     -  protein_bind   lox2272: Cre-mediated recombination occurs in the 8-bp core sequence (GGATACTT). lox2272 sites are compatible with each other, but incompatible with loxP or loxN sites (Lee and Saito, 1988). Cre recombinase
    350..949     +  CDS            PuroR: puromycin N-acetyltransferase; pac from Streptomyces alboniger; confers resistance to puromycin
    999..1064    +  CDS            dmpM (fragment): DMPM_STRAD - Protein inferred from homology: Swiss-Prot protein existence level 3. From Streptomyces alboniger.
   1091..1202    +  polyA_signal   bGH poly(A) signal: bovine growth hormone polyadenylation signal
   1347..1650    +  enhancer       CMV enhancer: human cytomegalovirus immediate early enhancer
   1652..1929    +  promoter       chicken β-actin promoter: No description available
   1930..2946    +  intron         chimeric intron: chimera between introns from chicken β-actin and rabbit β-globin
   3022..3911    +  CDS            HaloTag® (fragment): modified bacterial dehalogenase that forms covalent bonds with chloroalkane derivatives
   3925..4641    +  CDS            EGFP: EGFP is a basic (constitutively fluorescent) green fluorescent protein published in 1996, derived from Aequorea victoria. It is reported to be a rapidly-maturing weak dimer with moderate acid sensitivity.
   4679..4703    +  misc_feature   MCS (fragment): multiple cloning site
   4705..4845    +  CDS            actA (fragment): ACTA_LISMO - Also known as prtB. Experimental evidence at protein level: Swiss-Prot protein existence level 1. Virulence factor required for host cell microfilament interaction. It induces actin assembly around the bacteria to allow it to move within the cytoplasm. It is involved in the actin polymerization process. It seems to act as a nucleator that induces the reorganization of the actin cytoskeleton. From Listeria monocytogenes serovar 1/2a (strain ATCC BAA-679 / EGD-e).
   4913..4990    +  CDS            HBB (fragment): HBB_PONPY - Experimental evidence at transcript level: Swiss-Prot protein existence level 2. Involved in oxygen transport from the lung to the various peripheral tissues. From Pongo pygmaeus (Bornean orangutan).
   5061..5116    +  polyA_signal   β-globin poly(A) signal: rabbit β-globin polyadenylation signal (Gil and Proudfoot, 1987)
   5479..5512    -  protein_bind   loxP: Cre-mediated recombination occurs in the 8-bp core sequence (GCATACAT). Cre recombinase
   5525..5646    +  polyA_signal   SV40 poly(A) signal: SV40 polyadenylation signal
   5665..5683    -  promoter       T3 promoter: promoter for bacteriophage T3 RNA polymerase
   5728..5744    -  protein_bind   lac operator: The lac repressor binds to the lac operator to inhibit transcription in E. coli. This inhibition can be relieved by adding lactose or isopropyl-β-D-thiogalactopyranoside (IPTG). lac repressor encoded by lacI
   5752..5782    -  promoter       lac promoter: promoter for the E. coli lac operon
   5797..5818    -  protein_bind   CAP binding site: CAP binding activates transcription in the presence of cAMP. E. coli catabolite activator protein
   5831..5923    -  CDS            lacI (fragment): lac repressor; lacI; The lac repressor binds to the lac operator to inhibit transcription in E. coli. This inhibition can be relieved by adding lactose or isopropyl-β-D-thiogalactopyranoside (IPTG).
   6106..6694    -  rep_origin     ori: high-copy-number ColE1/pMB1/pBR322/pUC origin of replication
   6865..7725    -  CDS            AmpR: β-lactamase; bla; confers resistance to ampicillin, carbenicillin, and related antibiotics
   7726..7830    -  promoter       AmpR promoter: bla
>Addgene plasmid #67762 | pERB254 | depositor full sequence | sequence record 132261 | pERB254 sequence 7851 bps
AAGCTTAATAAACACGGAAGGAGACAATACCGGAAGGAACCCGCGCTATGACGGCAATAAAAAGACAGAA
TAAAACGCACGGGTGTTGGGTCGTTTGTTCATAAACGCGGGGTTCGGTCCCAGGGCTGGCACTCTGTCGA
TACCCCACCGAGACCCCATTGGGGCCAATACGCCCGCGTTTCTTCCTTTTCCCCACCCCACCCCCCAAGT
TCGGGTGAAGGCCCAGGGCTCGCAGCCAACGTCGGGGCGGCAGGCCCTGCCATAGCCACTGGCCCCGTGG
GTTAGGGACGGGGTCCCCCATTCGAGAATAAATAACTTCGTATAAAGTATCCTATACGAAGTTATCACCA
TGACCGAGTACAAGCCCACGGTGCGCCTCGCCACCCGCGACGACGTCCCCCGGGCCGTACGCACCCTCGC
CGCCGCGTTCGCCGACTACCCCGCCACGCGCCACACCGTCGACCCGGACCGCCACATCGAGCGGGTCACC
GAGCTGCAAGAACTCTTCCTCACGCGCGTCGGGCTCGACATCGGCAAGGTGTGGGTCGCGGACGACGGCG
CCGCGGTGGCGGTCTGGACCACGCCGGAGAGCGTCGAAGCGGGGGCGGTGTTCGCCGAGATCGGCCCGCG
CATGGCCGAGTTGAGCGGTTCCCGGCTGGCCGCGCAGCAACAGATGGAAGGCCTCCTGGCGCCGCACCGG
CCCAAGGAGCCCGCGTGGTTCCTGGCCACCGTCGGCGTCTCGCCCGACCACCAGGGCAAGGGTCTGGGCA
GCGCCGTCGTGCTCCCCGGAGTGGAGGCGGCCGAGCGCGCCGGGGTGCCCGCCTTCCTGGAGACCTCCGC
GCCCCGCAACCTCCCCTTCTACGAGCGGCTCGGCTTCACCGTCACCGCCGACGTCGAGGTGCCCGAAGGA
CCGCGCACCTGGTGCATGACCCGCAAGCCCGGTGCCTGACGCCCGCCCCACGACCCGCAGCGCCCGACCG
AAAGGAGCGCACGACCCCATGGCTCCGACCGAAGCCGACCCGGGCGGCCCCGCCGACCCCGCACCCGCCC
CCGAGGCCCACCGACTCTAGAGCTCGCTGATCAGCCTCGACTGTGCCTTCTAGTTGCCAGCCATCTGTTG
TTTGCCCCTCCCCCGTGCCTTCCTTGACCCTGGAAGGTGCCACTCCCACTGTCCTTTCCTAATAAAATGA
GGAAATTGCATCGCATTGTCTGAGTAGGTGTCATTCTATTCTGGGGGGTGGGGTGGGGCAGGACAGCAAG
GGGGAGGATTGGGAAGACAATAGCACTAGTTATTAATAGTAATCAATTACGGGGTCATTAGTTCATAGCC
CATATATGGAGTTCCGCGTTACATAACTTACGGTAAATGGCCCGCCTGGCTGACCGCCCAACGACCCCCG
CCCATTGACGTCAATAATGACGTATGTTCCCATAGTAACGCCAATAGGGACTTTCCATTGACGTCAATGG
GTGGAGTATTTACGGTAAACTGCCCACTTGGCAGTACATCAAGTGTATCATATGCCAAGTACGCCCCCTA
TTGACGTCAATGACGGTAAATGGCCCGCCTGGCATTATGCCCAGTACATGACCTTATGGGACTTTCCTAC
TTGGCAGTACATCTACGTATTAGTCATCGCTATTACCATGGTCGAGGTGAGCCCCACGTTCTGCTTCACT
CTCCCCATCTCCCCCCCCTCCCCACCCCCAATTTTGTATTTATTTATTTTTTAATTATTTTGTGCAGCGA
TGGGGGCGGGGGGGGGGGGGGGGCGCGCGCCAGGCGGGGCGGGGCGGGGCGAGGGGCGGGGCGGGGCGAG
GCGGAGAGGTGCGGCGGCAGCCAATCAGAGCGGCGCGCTCCGAAAGTTTCCTTTTATGGCGAGGCGGCGG
CGGCGGCGGCCCTATAAAAAGCGAAGCGCGCGGCGGGCGGGAGTCGCTGCGCGCTGCCTTCGCCCCGTGC
CCCGCTCCGCCGCCGCCTCGCGCCGCCCGCCCCGGCTCTGACTGACCGCGTTACTCCCACAGGTGAGCGG
GCGGGACGGCCCTTCTCCTCCGGGCTGTAATTAGCGCTTGGTTTAATGACGGCTTGTTTCTTTTCTGTGG
CTGCGTGAAAGCCTTGAGGGGCTCCGGGAGGGCCCTTTGTGCGGGGGGAGCGGCTCGGGGGGTGCGTGCG
TGTGTGTGTGCGTGGGGAGCGCCGCGTGCGGCTCCGCGCTGCCCGGCGGCTGTGAGCGCTGCGGGCGCGG
CGCGGGGCTTTGTGCGCTCCGCAGTGTGCGCGAGGGGAGCGCGGCCGGGGGCGGTGCCCCGCGGTGCGGG
GGGGGCTGCGAGGGGAACAAAGGCTGCGTGCGGGGTGTGTGCGTGGGGGGGTGAGCAGGGGGTGTGGGCG
CGTCGGTCGGGCTGCAACCCCCCCTGCACCCCCCTCCCCGAGTTGCTGAGCACGGCCCGGCTTCGGGTGC
GGGGCTCCGTACGGGGCGTGGCGCGGGGCTCGCCGTGCCGGGCGGGGGGTGGCGGCAGGTGGGGGTGCCG
GGCGGGGCGGGGCCGCCTCGGGCCGGGGAGGGCTCGGGGGAGGGGCGCGGCGGCCCCCGGAGCGCCGGCG
GCTGTCGAGGCGCGGCGAGCCGCAGCCATTGCCTTTTATGGTAATCGTGCGAGAGGGCGCAGGGACTTCC
TTTGTCCCAAATCTGTGCGGAGCCGAAATCTGGGAGGCGCCGCCGCACCCCCTCTAGCGGGCGCGGGGCG
AAGCGGTGCGGCGCCGGCAGGAAGGAAATGGGCGGGGAGGGCCTTCGTGCGTCGCCGCGCCGCCGTCCCC
TTCTCCCTCTCCAGCCTCGGGGCTGTCCGCGGGGGGACGGCTGCCTTCGGGGGGGACGGGGCAGGGCGGG
GTTCGGCTTCTGGCGTGTGACCGGCGGCTCTAGAGCCTCTGCTAACCATGTTCATGCCTTCTTCTTTTTC
CTACAGCTCCTGGGCAACGTGCTGGTTATTGTGCTGTCTCATCATTTTGGCAAAGAATTGCTCGACCACC
GGCGCGCCACCATGGCAGAAATCGGTACTGGCTTTCCATTCGACCCCCATTATGTGGAAGTCCTGGGCGA
GCGCATGCACTACGTCGATGTTGGTCCGCGCGATGGCACCCCTGTGCTGTTCCTGCACGGTAACCCGACC
TCCTCCTACGTGTGGCGCAACATCATCCCGCATGTTGCACCGACCCATCGCTGCATTGCTCCAGACCTGA
TCGGTATGGGCAAATCCGACAAACCAGACCTGGGTTATTTCTTCGACGACCACGTCCGCTTCATGGATGC
CTTCATCGAAGCCCTGGGTCTGGAAGAGGTCGTCCTGGTCATTCACGACTGGGGCTCCGCTCTGGGTTTC
CACTGGGCCAAGCGCAATCCAGAGCGCGTCAAAGGTATTGCATTTATGGAGTTCATCCGCCCTATCCCGA
CCTGGGACGAATGGCCAGAATTTGCCCGCGAGACCTTCCAGGCCTTCCGCACCACCGACGTCGGCCGCAA
GCTGATCATCGATCAGAACGTTTTTATCGAGGGTACGCTGCCGATGGGTGTCGTCCGCCCGCTGACTGAA
GTCGAGATGGACCATTACCGCGAGCCGTTCCTGAATCCTGTTGACCGCGAGCCACTGTGGCGCTTCCCAA
ACGAGCTGCCAATCGCCGGTGAGCCAGCGAACATCGTCGCGCTGGTCGAAGAATACATGGACTGGCTGCA
CCAGTCCCCTGTCCCGAAGCTGCTGTTCTGGGGCACCCCAGGCGTTCTGATCCCACCGGCCGAAGCCGCT
CGCCTGGCCAAAAGCCTGCCTAACTGCAAGGCTGTGGACATCGGCCCGGGTCTGAATCTGCTGCAAGAAG
ACAACCCGGACCTGATCGGCAGCGAGATCGCGCGCTGGCTGTCGACGCTCGAGATTTCCGGTTACGTAGC
CACCATGGTGAGCAAGGGCGAGGAGCTGTTCACCGGGGTGGTGCCCATCCTGGTCGAGCTGGACGGCGAC
GTAAACGGCCACAAGTTCAGCGTGTCCGGCGAGGGCGAGGGCGATGCCACCTACGGCAAGCTGACCCTGA
AGTTCATCTGCACCACCGGCAAGCTGCCCGTGCCCTGGCCCACCCTCGTGACCACCCTGACCTACGGCGT
GCAGTGCTTCAGCCGCTACCCCGACCACATGAAGCAGCACGACTTCTTCAAGTCCGCCATGCCCGAAGGC
TACGTCCAGGAGCGCACCATCTTCTTCAAGGACGACGGCAACTACAAGACCCGCGCCGAGGTGAAGTTCG
AGGGCGACACCCTGGTGAACCGCATCGAGCTGAAGGGCATCGACTTCAAGGAGGACGGCAACATCCTGGG
GCACAAGCTGGAGTACAACTACAACAGCCACAACGTCTATATCATGGCCGACAAGCAGAAGAACGGCATC
AAGGTGAACTTCAAGATCCGCCACAACATCGAGGACGGCAGCGTGCAGCTCGCCGACCACTACCAGCAGA
ACACCCCCATCGGCGACGGCCCCGTGCTGCTGCCCGACAACCACTACCTGAGCACCCAGTCCGCCCTGAG
CAAAGACCCCAACGAGAAGCGCGATCACATGGTCCTGCTGGAGTTCGTGACCGCCGCCGGGATCACTCTC
GGCATGGACGAGCTGTACAAGGGTGGTGAATCCGGTGATGCATCGGGAAGTGGAAGTGGATCTCGAGCTC
AAGCTTCGAATTCAAAACTAATTGCTAAAAGTGCAGAAGACGAAAAAGCGAAGGAAGAACCAGGGAACCA
TAGGATCGTAATTCTTGCAATGTTAGCTATTGGCGTGTTCTCTTTAGGGGCGCTTATCAAAATTATTCAA
TTAAGAAAAAATAATTAAGGATCCACCGGATCTAGATAACTGATCTCCGGATGACGATAAGCTTAAGCGC
TCGAGGCGGCCGCAATTCACTCCTCAGGTGCAGGCTGCCTATCAGAAGGTGGTGGCTGGTGTGGCCAATG
CCCTGGCTCACAAATACCACTGAGATCTTTTTCCCTCTGCCAAAAATTATGGGGACATCATGAAGCCCCT
TGAGCATCTGACTTCTGGCTAATAAAGGAAATTTATTTTCATTGCAATAGTGTGTTGGAATTTTTTGTGT
CTCTCACTCGGAAGGACATATGGGAGGGCAAATCATTTAAAACATCAGAATGAGTATTTGGTTTAGAGTT
TGGCAACATATGCCCATATGCTGGCTGCCATGAACAAAGGTTGGCTATAAAGAGGTCATCAGTATATGAA
ACAGCCCCCTGCTGTCCATTCCTTATTCCATAGAAAAGCCTTGACTTGAGGTTAGATTTTTTTTATATTT
TGTTTTGTGTTATTTTTTTCTTTAACATCCCTAAAATTTTCCTTACATGTTTTACTAGCCAGATTTTTCC
TCCTCTCCTGACTACTCCCAGTCATAGCTGTCCCTCTTCTCTTATGAAGATCCCTCGACCTGAGCGTCGA
GCTAGCATATGGATCCATATAACTTCGTATAATGTATGCTATACGAAGTTATTACGATACCGTCAACTTG
TTTATTGCAGCTTATAATGGTTACAAATAAAGCAATAGCATCACAAATTTCACAAATAAAGCATTTTTTT
CACTGCATTCTAGTTGTGGTTTGTCCAAACTCATCAATGTATCTTAGGTACCCAGCTTTTGTTCCCTTTA
GTGAGGGTTAATTGCGCGCTTGGCGTAATCATGGTCATAGCTGTTTCCTGTGTGAAATTGTTATCCGCTC
ACAATTCCACACAACATACGAGCCGGAAGCATAAAGTGTAAAGCCTGGGGTGCCTAATGAGTGAGCTAAC
TCACATTAATTGCGTTGCGCTCACTGCCCGCTTTCCAGTCGGGAAACCTGTCGTGCCAGCTGCATTAATG
AATCGGCCAACGCGCGGGGAGAGGCGGTTTGCGTATTGGGCGCTCTTCCGCTTCCTCGCTCACTGACTCG
CTGCGCTCGGTCGTTCGGCTGCGGCGAGCGGTATCAGCTCACTCAAAGGCGGTAATACGGTTATCCACAG
AATCAGGGGATAACGCAGGAAAGAACATGTGAGCAAAAGGCCAGCAAAAGGCCAGGAACCGTAAAAAGGC
CGCGTTGCTGGCGTTTTTCCATAGGCTCCGCCCCCCTGACGAGCATCACAAAAATCGACGCTCAAGTCAG
AGGTGGCGAAACCCGACAGGACTATAAAGATACCAGGCGTTTCCCCCTGGAAGCTCCCTCGTGCGCTCTC
CTGTTCCGACCCTGCCGCTTACCGGATACCTGTCCGCCTTTCTCCCTTCGGGAAGCGTGGCGCTTTCTCA
TAGCTCACGCTGTAGGTATCTCAGTTCGGTGTAGGTCGTTCGCTCCAAGCTGGGCTGTGTGCACGAACCC
CCCGTTCAGCCCGACCGCTGCGCCTTATCCGGTAACTATCGTCTTGAGTCCAACCCGGTAAGACACGACT
TATCGCCACTGGCAGCAGCCACTGGTAACAGGATTAGCAGAGCGAGGTATGTAGGCGGTGCTACAGAGTT
CTTGAAGTGGTGGCCTAACTACGGCTACACTAGAAGAACAGTATTTGGTATCTGCGCTCTGCTGAAGCCA
GTTACCTTCGGAAAAAGAGTTGGTAGCTCTTGATCCGGCAAACAAACCACCGCTGGTAGCGGTGGTTTTT
TTGTTTGCAAGCAGCAGATTACGCGCAGAAAAAAAGGATCTCAAGAAGATCCTTTGATCTTTTCTACGGG
GTCTGACGCTCAGTGGAACGAAAACTCACGTTAAGGGATTTTGGTCATGAGATTATCAAAAAGGATCTTC
ACCTAGATCCTTTTAAATTAAAAATGAAGTTTTAAATCAATCTAAAGTATATATGAGTAAACTTGGTCTG
ACAGTTACCAATGCTTAATCAGTGAGGCACCTATCTCAGCGATCTGTCTATTTCGTTCATCCATAGTTGC
CTGACTCCCCGTCGTGTAGATAACTACGATACGGGAGGGCTTACCATCTGGCCCCAGTGCTGCAATGATA
CCGCGAGACCCACGCTCACCGGCTCCAGATTTATCAGCAATAAACCAGCCAGCCGGAAGGGCCGAGCGCA
GAAGTGGTCCTGCAACTTTATCCGCCTCCATCCAGTCTATTAATTGTTGCCGGGAAGCTAGAGTAAGTAG
TTCGCCAGTTAATAGTTTGCGCAACGTTGTTGCCATTGCTACAGGCATCGTGGTGTCACGCTCGTCGTTT
GGTATGGCTTCATTCAGCTCCGGTTCCCAACGATCAAGGCGAGTTACATGATCCCCCATGTTGTGCAAAA
AAGCGGTTAGCTCCTTCGGTCCTCCGATCGTTGTCAGAAGTAAGTTGGCCGCAGTGTTATCACTCATGGT
TATGGCAGCACTGCATAATTCTCTTACTGTCATGCCATCCGTAAGATGCTTTTCTGTGACTGGTGAGTAC
TCAACCAAGTCATTCTGAGAATAGTGTATGCGGCGACCGAGTTGCTCTTGCCCGGCGTCAATACGGGATA
ATACCGCGCCACATAGCAGAACTTTAAAAGTGCTCATCATTGGAAAACGTTCTTCGGGGCGAAAACTCTC
AAGGATCTTACCGCTGTTGAGATCCAGTTCGATGTAACCCACTCGTGCACCCAACTGATCTTCAGCATCT
TTTACTTTCACCAGCGTTTCTGGGTGAGCAAAAACAGGAAGGCAAAATGCCGCAAAAAAGGGAATAAGGG
CGACACGGAAATGTTGAATACTCATACTCTTCCTTTTTCAATATTATTGAAGCATTTATCAGGGTTATTG
TCTCATGAGCGGATACATATTTGAATGTATTTAGAAAAATAAACAAATAGGGGTTCCGCGCACATTTCCC
CGAAAAGTGCC
