>Addgene plasmid #67762 | pERB254 | addgene partial sequence | sequence record 132246 | Bglob-pA-R 5'-ttttggcagagggaaaaaga-3'
CCACCACCTTCTGATAGGCAGCCTGCACCTGAGGAGTGAATTGCGGCCGCCTCGAGCGCTTAAGCTTATC
GTCATCCGGAGATCAGTTATCTAGATCCGGTGGATCCTTAATTATTTTTTCTTAATTGAATAATTTTGAT
AAGCGCCCCTAAAGAGAACACGCCAATAGCTAACATTGCAAGAATTACGATCCTATGGTTCCCTGGTTCT
TCCTTCGCTTTTTCGTCTTCTGCACTTTTAGCAATTAGTTTTGAATTCGAAGCTTGAGCTCGAGATCCAC
TTCCACTTCCCGATGCATCACCGGATTCACCACCCTTGTACAGCTCGTCCATGCCGAGAGTGATCCCGGC
GGCGGTCACGAACTCCAGCAGGACCATGTGATCGCGCTTCTCGTTGGGGTCTTTGCTCAGGGCGGACTGG
GTGCTCAGGTAGTGGTTGTCGGGCAGCAGCACGGGGCCGTCGCCGATGGGGGTGTTCTGCTGGTAGTGGT
CGGCGAGCTGCACGCTGCCGTCCTCGATGTTGTGGCGGATCTTGAAGTTCACCTTGATGCCGTTCTTCTG
CTTG
