>Addgene plasmid #67762 | pERB254 | addgene partial sequence | sequence record 132249 | pCAG-F 5'-GCAACGTGCTGGTTATTGTG-3'
AAATCGGTACTGGCTTTCCATTCGACCCCCATTATGTGGAAGTCCTGGGCGAGCGCATGCACTACGTCGA
TGTTGGTCCGCGCGATGGCACCCCTGTGCTGTTCCTGCACGGTAACCCGACCTCCTCCTACGTGTGGCGC
AACATCATCCCGCATGTTGCACCGACCCATCGCTGCATTGCTCCAGACCTGATCGGTATGGGCAAATCCG
ACAAACCAGACCTGGGTTATTTCTTCGACGACCACGTCCGCTTCATGGATGCCTTCATCGAAGCCCTGGG
TCTGGAAGAGGTCGTCCTGGTCATTCACGACTGGGGCTCCGCTCTGGGTTTCCACTGGGCCAAGCGCAAT
CCAGAGCGCGTCAAAGGTATTGCATTTATGGAGTTCATCCGCCCTATCCCGACCTGGGACGAATGGCCAN
AATTTGCCCGCGAGACCTTCCAGGCCTTCCGCACCACCGACGTCGGCCGCAAGCTGATCATCGATCAGAA
CGTTTTTATCGAGGGTACNCTGCCGATGGGTGTCGTCCGCCCGCTGACTGAAGTCGA
